>Addgene plasmid #73287 | pCfB3045(gRNA XI-3) | depositor full sequence | sequence record 166367 | Full plasmid sequence
TCGCGCGTTTCGGTGATGACGGTGAAAACCTCTGACACATGCAGCTCCCGGAGACGGTCACAGCTTGTCT
GTAAGCGGATGCCGGGAGCAGACAAGCCCGTCAGGGCGCGTCAGCGGGCTGCATTTAAATGATCTGTTTA
GCTTGCCTCGTCCCCGCCGGGTCACCCGGCCAGCGACATGGAGGCCCAGAATACCCTCCTTGACAGTCTT
GACGTGCGCAGCTCAGGGGCATGATGTGACTGTCGCCCGTACATTTAGCCCATACATCCCCATGTATAAT
CATTTGCATCCATACATTTTGATGGCCGCACGGCGCGAAGCAAAAATTACGGCTCCTCGCTGCAGACCTG
CGAGCAGGGAAACGCTCCCCTCACAGACGCGTTGAATTGTCCCCACGCCGCGCCCCTGTAGAGAAATATA
AAAGGTTAGGATTTGCCACTGAGGTTCTTCTTTCATATACTTCCTTTTAAAATCTTGCTAGGATACAGTT
CTCACATCACATCCGAACATAAACAACCATGGGTACCACTCTTGACGACACGGCTTACCGGTACCGCACC
AGTGTCCCGGGGGACGCCGAGGCCATCGAGGCACTGGATGGGTCCTTCACCACCGACACCGTTTTCCGCG
TCACCACCACCGGGGACGGCTTCACCCTGCGGGAGGTGCCGGTGGACCCGCCCCTGACCAAGGTGTTCCC
CGACGACGAATCGGACGACGAATCGGACGACGGGGAGGACGGCGACCCGGACTCCCGGACGTTCGTCGCG
TACGGGGACGACGGCGACCTGGCGGGCTTCGTGGTCGTCTCGTACTCCGGCTGGAACCGCCGGCTGACCG
TCGAGGACATCGAGGTCGCCCCGGAGCACCGGGGGCACGGGGTCGGGCGCGCGTTGATGGGGCTCGCGAC
GGAGTTCGCCCGCGAGCGGGGCGCCGGGCACCTCTGGCTGGAGGTCACCAACGTCAACGCACCGGCGATC
CACGCGTACCGGCGGATGGGGTTCACCCTCTGCGGCCTGGACACCGCCCTGTACGACGGCACCGCCTCGG
ACGGCGAGCAGGCGCTCTACATGAGCATGCCCTGCCCCTAATCAGTACTGACAATAAAAAGATTCTTGTT
TTCAAGAACTTGTCATTTGTATAGTTTTTTTATATTGTAGTTGTTCTATTTTAATCAAATGTTAGCGTGA
TTTATATTTTTTTTCGCCTCGACATCATCTGCCCAGATGCGAAGTTAAGTGCGCAGAAAGTAATATCATG
CGTCAATCGTATGTGAATGCTGGTCGCTATACTGCTGTCGATTCGATACTAACGCCGCCATCCAGTGTCG
AAAACGAGCTGCGGCCGCCTACAGGGCGCGTCCATTCGCCATTCAGGCTGCGCAACTGTTGGGAAGGGCG
ATCGGTGCGGGCCTCTTCGCTATTACGCCAGCTGGAATGCGTGCGATAGGGAACAAAAGCTGGAGCTTCT
TTGAAAAGATAATGTATGATTATGCTTTCACTCATATTTATACAGAAACTTGATGTTTTCTTTCGAGTAT
ATACAAGGTGATTACATGTACGTTTGAAGTACAACTCTAGATTTTGTAGTGCCCTCTTGGGCTAGCGGTA
AAGGGGCGCATTTTTTCACACCCTACAATGTTCTGTTCAAAAGATTTTGGTCAAACGCTGTAGAAGTGAA
AGTTGGTGCGCATGTTTCGGCGTTCGAAACTTCTCCGCAGTGAAAGATAAATGATCATATGTCTCTAATT
TTGGAAGTTTTAGAGCTAGAAATAGCAAGTTAAAATAAGGCTAGTCCGTTATCAACTTGAAAAAGTGGCA
CCGAGTCGGTGGTGCTTTTTTTGTTTTTTATGTCTTCGAGTCATGTAATTAGTTAATCGCGTGCATTCCA
GCTGCATTAATGAATCGGCCAACGCGCGGGGAGAGGCGGTTTGCGTATTGGGCGCTCTTCCGCTTCCTCG
CTCACTGACTCGCTGCGCTCGGTCGTTCGGCTGCGGCGAGCGGTATCAGCTCACTCAAAGGCGGTAATAC
GGTTATCCACAGAATCAGGGGATAACGCAGGAAAGAACATGTGAGCAAAAGGCCAGCAAAAGGCCAGGAA
CCGTAAAAAGGCCGCGTTGCTGGCGTTTTTCCATAGGCTCCGCCCCCCTGACGAGCATCACAAAAATCGA
CGCTCAAGTCAGAGGTGGCGAAACCCGACAGGACTATAAAGATACCAGGCGTTTCCCCCTGGAAGCTCCC
TCGTGCGCTCTCCTGTTCCGACCCTGCCGCTTACCGGATACCTGTCCGCCTTTCTCCCTTCGGGAAGCGT
GGCGCTTTCTCATAGCTCACGCTGTAGGTATCTCAGTTCGGTGTAGGTCGTTCGCTCCAAGCTGGGCTGT
GTGCACGAACCCCCCGTTCAGCCCGACCGCTGCGCCTTATCCGGTAACTATCGTCTTGAGTCCAACCCGG
TAAGACACGACTTATCGCCACTGGCAGCAGCCACTGGTAACAGGATTAGCAGAGCGAGGTATGTAGGCGG
TGCTACAGAGTTCTTGAAGTGGTGGCCTAACTACGGCTACACTAGAAGGACAGTATTTGGTATCTGCGCT
CTGCTGAAGCCAGTTACCTTCGGAAAAAGAGTTGGTAGCTCTTGATCCGGCAAACAAACCACCGCTGGTA
GCGGTGGTTTTTTTGTTTGCAAGCAGCAGATTACGCGCAGAAAAAAAGGATCTCAAGAAGATCCTTTGAT
CTTTTCTACGGGGTCTGACGCTCAGTGGAACGAAAACTCACGTTAAGGGATTTTGGTCATGAGATTATCA
AAAAGGATCTTCACCTAGATCCTTTTAAATTAAAAATGAAGTTTTAAATCAATCTAAAGTATATATGAGT
AAACTTGGTCTGACAGTTACCAATGCTTAATCAGTGAGGCACCTATCTCAGCGATCTGTCTATTTCGTTC
ATCCATAGTTGCCTGACTCCCCGTCGTGTAGATAACTACGATACGGGAGGGCTTACCATCTGGCCCCAGT
GCTGCAATGATACCGCGAGACCCACGCTCACCGGCTCCAGATTTATCAGCAATAAACCAGCCAGCCGGAA
GGGCCGAGCGCAGAAGTGGTCCTGCAACTTTATCCGCCTCCATCCAGTCTATTAATTGTTGCCGGGAAGC
TAGAGTAAGTAGTTCGCCAGTTAATAGTTTGCGCAACGTTGTTGCCATTGCTACAGGCATCGTGGTGTCA
CGCTCGTCGTTTGGTATGGCTTCATTCAGCTCCGGTTCCCAACGATCAAGGCGAGTTACATGATCCCCCA
TGTTGTGCAAAAAAGCGGTTAGCTCCTTCGGTCCTCCGATCGTTGTCAGAAGTAAGTTGGCCGCAGTGTT
ATCACTCATGGTTATGGCAGCACTGCATAATTCTCTTACTGTCATGCCATCCGTAAGATGCTTTTCTGTG
ACTGGTGAGTACTCAACCAAGTCATTCTGAGAATAGTGTATGCGGCGACCGAGTTGCTCTTGCCCGGCGT
CAATACGGGATAATACCGCGCCACATAGCAGAACTTTAAAAGTGCTCATCATTGGAAAACGTTCTTCGGG
GCGAAAACTCTCAAGGATCTTACCGCTGTTGAGATCCAGTTCGATGTAACCCACTCGTGCACCCAACTGA
TCTTCAGCATCTTTTACTTTCACCAGCGTTTCTGGGTGAGCAAAAACAGGAAGGCAAAATGCCGCAAAAA
AGGGAATAAGGGCGACACGGAAATGTTGAATACTCATACTCTTCCTTTTTCAATATTATTGAAGCATTTA
TCAGGGTTATTGTCTCATGAGCGGATACATATTTGAATGTATTTAGAAAAATAAACAAATAGGGGTTCCG
CGCACATTTCCCCGAAAAGTGCCACCTGAACGAAGCATCTGTGCTTCATTTTGTAGAACAAAAATGCAAC
GCGAGAGCGCTAATTTTTCAAACAAAGAATCTGAGCTGCATTTTTACAGAACAGAAATGCAACGCGAAAG
CGCTATTTTACCAACGAAGAATCTGTGCTTCATTTTTGTAAAACAAAAATGCAACGCGAGAGCGCTAATT
TTTCAAACAAAGAATCTGAGCTGCATTTTTACAGAACAGAAATGCAACGCGAGAGCGCTATTTTACCAAC
AAAGAATCTATACTTCTTTTTTGTTCTACAAAAATGCATCCCGAGAGCGCTATTTTTCTAACAAAGCATC
TTAGATTACTTTTTTTCTCCTTTGTGCGCTCTATAATGCAGTCTCTTGATAACTTTTTGCACTGTAGGTC
CGTTAAGGTTAGAAGAAGGCTACTTTGGTGTCTATTTTCTCTTCCATAAAAAAAGCCTGACTCCACTTCC
CGCGTTTACTGATTACTAGCGAAGCTGCGGGTGCATTTTTTCAAGATAAAGGCATCCCCGATTATATTCT
ATACCGATGTGGATTGCGCATACTTTGTGAACAGAAAGTGATAGCGTTGATGATTCTTCATTGGTCAGAA
AATTATGAACGGTTTCTTCTATTTTGTCTCTATATACTACGTATAGGAAATGTTTACATTTTCGTATTGT
TTTCGATTCACTCTATGAATAGTTCTTACTACAATTTTTTTGTCTAAAGAGTAATACTAGAGATAAACAT
AAAAAATGTAGAGGTCGAGTTTAGATGCAAGTTCAAGGAGCGAAAGGTGGATGGGTAGGTTATATAGGGA
TATAGCACAGAGATATATAGCAAAGAGATACTTTTGAGCAATGTTTGTGGAAGCGGTATTCGCAATATTT
TAGTAGCTCGTTACAGTCCGGTGCGTTTTTGGTTTTTTGAAAGTGCGTCTTCAGAGCGCTTTTGGTTTTC
AAAAGCGCTCTGAAGTTCCTATACTTTCTAGAGAATAGGAACTTCGGAATAGGAACTTCAAAGCGTTTCC
GAAAACGAGCGCTTCCGAAAATGCAACGCGAGCTGCGCACATACAGCTCACTGTTCACGTCGCACCTATA
TCTGCGTGTTGCCTGTATATATATATACATGAGAAGAACGGCATAGTGCGTGTTTATGCTTAAATGCGTA
CTTATATGCGTCTATTTATGTAGGATGAAAGGTAGTCTAGTACCTCCTGTGATATTATCCCATTCCATGC
GGGGTATCGTATGCTTCCTTCAGCACTACCCTTTAGCTGTTCTATATGCTGCCACTCCTCAATTGGATTA
GTCTCATCCTTCAATGCTATCATTTCCTTTGATATTGGATCATACTAAGAAACCATTATTATCATGACAT
TAACCTATAAAAATAGGCGTATCACGAGGCCCTTTCGTC
Features (pLannotate 1.2.2; 13 found; start..end, strand, type, name):
    175..518     +  promoter       TEF promoter: Ashbya gossypii TEF promoter
    525..1089    +  CDS            NrsR (fragment): nourseothricin acetyltransferase; Streptomyces noursei nat1; confers resistance to nourseothricin
   1097..1294    +  terminator     TEF terminator: Ashbya gossypii TEF terminator
   1365..1435    -  CDS            lacZα (fragment): LacZα fragment of β-galactosidase; lacZ fragment
   1468..1736    +  promoter       SNR52 promoter: promoter for the S. cerevisiae small nucleolar RNA gene SNR52
   1757..1831    +  misc_RNA       gRNA scaffold: guide RNA scaffold for the Streptococcus pyogenes CRISPR/Cas9 system
   1836..1855    +  terminator     SUP4 terminator: transcription terminator for the S. cerevisiae SUP4 tRNA gene
   1888..1945    -  CDS            lacI (fragment): lac repressor; lacI; The lac repressor binds to the lac operator to inhibit transcription in E. coli. This inhibition can be relieved by adding lactose or isopropyl-β-D-thiogalactopyranoside (IPTG).
   2128..2716    -  rep_origin     ori: high-copy-number ColE1/pMB1/pBR322/pUC origin of replication
   2887..3747    -  CDS            AmpR: β-lactamase; bla; confers resistance to ampicillin, carbenicillin, and related antibiotics
   3748..3852    -  promoter       AmpR promoter: bla
   3879..5221    -  rep_origin     2μ ori: yeast 2μ plasmid origin of replication
   5289..35      +  CDS            rop (fragment) (across the origin): Rop protein, which maintains plasmids at low copy number; rop
