[The description below was written by a language model from this plasmid's Addgene catalogue record and pLannotate feature annotations shown in this document.]
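Description:
pCfB3045(gRNA XI-3) is a yeast–E. coli shuttle plasmid from the EasyClone-MarkerFree toolkit that expresses a single guide RNA directing Cas9 to cut the Saccharomyces cerevisiae genome at integration site XI-3. It derives from the episomal pESC-Leu backbone. The galactose-inducible promoters and their terminators were removed, the LEU2 marker was replaced by a NatMX cassette, and the vector was adapted for USER cloning, giving a plasmid of about 5.3 kb. In E. coli it is maintained at high copy through a ColE1/pUC-type origin and selected with ampicillin via the β-lactamase gene and its native promoter. In yeast the 2μ origin supports episomal replication. Yeast selection uses nourseothricin, with resistance conferred by the nourseothricin acetyltransferase gene flanked by the Ashbya gossypii TEF promoter and terminator.

The payload is a compact guide RNA cassette. The S. cerevisiae SNR52 small nucleolar RNA promoter drives a 20-nucleotide targeting sequence specific for site XI-3, fused to the Streptococcus pyogenes guide RNA scaffold and ended by the SUP4 tRNA terminator. The plasmid carries no Cas9 gene, so the nuclease must be supplied separately. The short lacZα, lacI and rop fragments in the annotation appear to be non-functional remnants of the backbone.

According to the record, the guide is meant to create a double-strand break at XI-3 for marker-less integration of genes into the yeast genome. Because the guide plasmid is episomal and under dominant drug selection, no auxotrophic marker is required in the host strain.
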