Addgene plasmid #73287: pCfB3045(gRNA XI-3)
Purpose: EasyClone-MarkerFree guiding RNA vector to direct Cas9 to cut at site XI-3
Depositing lab: Irina Borodina. Depositing organization: Danmarks Tekniske Universitet. Publication: EasyClone-MarkerFree: A vector toolkit for marker-less integration of genes into Saccharomyces cerevisiae via CRISPR-Cas9. Jessop-Fabre MM, Jakociunas T, Stovicek V, Dai Z, Jensen MK, Keasling JD, Borodina I. Biotechnol J. 2016 Aug;11(8):1110-7. doi: 10.1002/biot.201600147. Epub 2016 Jun 23. PubMed 27166612.
Backbone
  Vector backbone: pESC-Leu
  Backbone manufacturer: Agilent
  Backbone size w/o insert (bp): 7758
  Total vector size (bp): 5289
  Modifications to backbone: Gal promoters and terminators removed and Leu selectable marker replaced with NatMX marker. Modified to accept enable USER cloning, with the 20bp recognition sequence replaced to target site XI-3 as reported in: Ronda, C., Maury, J., Jakočiūnas, T., Jacobsen, S. A. et al., CrEdit: CRISPR mediated multi-loci gene integration in Saccharomyces cerevisiae. Microb. Cell Fact. 2015, 14, 97.
  Vector type: Yeast Expression, CRISPR ; gRNA
  Selectable markers: nourseothricin
Growth in bacteria
  Bacterial resistance: Ampicillin, 100 μg/mL
  Growth temperature: 37°C
  Growth strain: DH5alpha
  Copy number: High Copy
Gene/Insert
  Gene/Insert name: guiding RNA
  gRNA/shRNA sequence: ATATGTCTCTAATTTTGGAA
  Species: S. cerevisiae (budding yeast)
Terms and licenses: Academic/Nonprofit Terms; Industry Terms: Not Available to Industry
How to cite: pCfB3045(gRNA XI-3) was a gift from Irina Borodina (Addgene plasmid # 73287 ; http://n2t.net/addgene:73287 ; RRID:Addgene_73287)
