>Addgene plasmid #73287 | pCfB3045(gRNA XI-3) | addgene partial sequence | sequence record 166025 | pBRforEco 5'-AATAGGCGTATCACGAGGC-3'
GGTGAAAACCTCTGACACATGCAGCTCCCGGAGACGGTCACAGCTTGTCTGTAAGCGGATGCCGGGAGCA
GACAAGCCCGTCAGGGCGCGTCAGCGGGCTGCATTTAAATGATCTGTTTAGCTTGCCTCGTCCCCGCCGG
GTCACCCGGCCAGCGACATGGAGGCCCAGAATACCCTCCTTGACAGTCTTGACGTGCGCAGCTCAGGGGC
ATGATGTGACTGTCGCCCGTACATTTAGCCCATACATCCCCATGTATAATCATTTGCATCCATACATTTT
GATGGCCGCACGGCGCGAAGCAAAAATTACGGCTCCTCGCTGCAGACCTGCGAGCAGGGAAACGCTCCCC
TCACAGACGCGTTGAATTGTCCCCACGCCGCGCCCCTGTAGAGAAATATAAAAGGTTAGGATTTGCCACT
GAGGTTCTTCTTTCATATACTTCCTTTTAAAATCTTGCTAGGATACAGTTCTCACATCACATCCGAACAT
AAACAACCATGGGTACCACTCTTGACGACACGGCTTACCGGTACCGCACCAGTGTCCCGGGGGACGCCGA
GGCCATCGAGGCACTGGATGGGTCCTTCACCACCGACACCGTTTTCCGCGTCACCACCACCGGGGACGGC
TTCACCCTGCGGGAGGTGCCGGTGGACCCGCCCCTGACCAAGGTGTTCCCCGACGACGAATCGGACGACG
AATCGGACGACGGGGAGGACGGCGACCCGGACTCCCGGACGTTCGTCGCGTACGGGGACGACGGCGACCT
GGCGGGCTTCGTGGTCGTCTCGTACTCCGGCTGGAACCGCCGGCTGACCGTCGAGGACATCGAGGTCGCC
CCGGAGCACCGGGGGCACGGGGTCGGGCGCGCGTTGATGGGGCTCGCGACGGAGTTCGCCCGCGAGCGGG
GCGCCGGGCACCTCTGGCTGGAGGTCACCAACGTCAACGCACCGGCGATCCACGCGTACCGGCGGATGGG
GTTCACCCTCTGCGGCCTGGA
