>Addgene plasmid #73287 | pCfB3045(gRNA XI-3) | addgene partial sequence | sequence record 166026 | pBR322ori-F 5'-GGGAAACGCCTGGTATCTTT-3'
TCTGACTTGAGCGTCGATTTTTGTGATGCTCGTCAGGGGGGCGGAGCCTATGGAAAAACGCCAGCAACGC
GGCCTTTTTACGGTTCCTGGCCTTTTGCTGGCCTTTTGCTCACATGTTCTTTCCTGCGTTATCCCCTGAT
TCTGTGGATAACCGTATTACCGCCTTTGAGTGAGCTGATACCGCTCGCCGCAGCCGAACGACCGAGCGCA
GCGAGTCAGTGAGCGAGGAAGCGGAAGAGCGCCCAATACGCAAACCGCCTCTCCCCGCGCGTTGGCCGAT
TCATTAATGCAGCTGGAATGCACGCGATTAACTAATTACATGACTCGAAGACATAAAAAACAAAAAAAGC
ACCACCGACTCGGTGCCACTTTTTCAAGTTGATAACGGACTAGCCTTATTTTAACTTGCTATTTCTAGCT
CTAAAACTTCCAAAATTAGAGACATATGATCATTTATCTTTCACTGCGGAGAAGTTTCGAACGCCGAAAC
ATGCGCACCAACTTTCACTTCTACAGCGTTTGACCAAAATCTTTTGAACAGAACATTGTAGGGTGTGAAA
AAATGCGCCCCTTTACCGCTAGCCCAAGAGGGCACTACAAAATCTAGAGTTGTACTTCAAACGTACATGT
AATCACCTTGTATATACTCGAAAGAAAACATCAAGTTTCTGTATAAATATGAGTGAAAGCATAATCATAC
ATTATCTTTTCAAAGAAGCTCCAGCTTTTGTTCCCTATCGCACGCATTCCAGCTGGCGTAATAGCGAAGA
GGCCCGCACCGATCGCCCTTCCCAACAGTTGCGCAGCCTGAATGGCGAATGGACGCGCCCTGTAGGCGGC
CGCAGCTCGTTTTCGACACTGGATGGCGGCGTTAGTATCGAATCGACAGCAGTATAGCGACCAGCATTCA
CATACGATTGACGCATGATATTACTTTCTGCGCACTTAACTTCGCATCTGGGCAGATGATGTCGAGGCGA
AAA
